>Addgene plasmid #25064 | 2XMyc-LRRK2-RCKW | addgene full sequence | sequence record 414913 | Addgene NGS Result
TTCTGTGGATAACCGTATTACCGCCATGCATTAGTTATTAATAGTAATCAATTACGGGGTCATTAGTTCA
TAGCCCATATATGGAGTTCCGCGTTACATAACTTACGGTAAATGGCCCGCCTGGCTGACCGCCCAACGAC
CCCCGCCCATTGACGTCAATAATGACGTATGTTCCCATAGTAACGCCAATAGGGACTTTCCATTGACGTC
AATGGGTGGAGTATTTACGGTAAACTGCCCACTTGGCAGTACATCAAGTGTATCATATGCCAAGTACGCC
CCCTATTGACGTCAATGACGGTAAATGGCCCGCCTGGCATTATGCCCAGTACATGACCTTATGGGACTTT
CCTACTTGGCAGTACATCTACGTATTAGTCATCGCTATTACCATGGTGATGCGGTTTTGGCAGTACATCA
ATGGGCGTGGATAGCGGTTTGACTCACGGGGATTTCCAAGTCTCCACCCCATTGACGTCAATGGGAGTTT
GTTTTGGCACCAAAATCAACGGGACTTTCCAAAATGTCGTAACAACTCCGCCCCATTGACGCAAATGGGC
GGTAGGCGTGTACGGTGGGAGGTCTATATAAGCAGAGCTGGTTTAGTGAACCGTCAGATCCGCTAGCGAT
TACGCCAAGCTCGAAATTAACCCTCACTAAAGGGAACAAAAGCTGGAGCTCCACCGCGGTGGCGGCCGCC
ATGGAGCAGAAACTCATCTCTGAAGAGGATCTGAGCCCGGGCGGATCCGAGCAGAAACTCATCTCTGAAG
AGGATCTGCTGCAGGAATTCGATATCACAAGTTTGTACAAAAAAGCAGGCTCCGAATTCGCCCTTATGAA
GGCTGTGCCTTATAACCGAATGAAACTTATGATTGTGGGAAATACTGGGAGTGGTAAAACCACCTTATTG
CAGCAATTAATGAAAACCAAGAAATCAGATCTTGGAATGCAAAGTGCCACAGTTGGCATAGATGTGAAAG
ACTGGCCTATCCAAATAAGAGACAAAAGAAAGAGAGATCTCGTCCTAAATGTGTGGGATTTTGCAGGTCG
TGAGGAATTCTATAGTACTCATCCCCATTTTATGACGCAGCGAGCATTGTACCTTGCTGTCTATGACCTC
AGCAAGGGACAGGCTGAAGTTGATGCCATGAAGCCTTGGCTCTTCAATATAAAGGCTCGCGCTTCTTCTT
CCCCTGTGATTCTCGTTGGCACACATTTGGATGTTTCTGATGAGAAGCAACGCAAAGCCTGCATGAGTAA
AATCACCAAGGAACTCCTGAATAAGCGAGGGTTCCCTGCCATACGAGATTACCACTTTGTGAATGCCACC
GAGGAATCTGATGCTTTGGCAAAACTTCGGAAAACCATCATAAACGAGAGCCTTAATTTCAAGATCCGAG
ATCAGCTTGTTGTTGGACAGCTGATTCCAGACTGCTATGTAGAACTTGAAAAAATCATTTTATCGGAGCG
TAAAAATGTGCCAATTGAATTTCCCGTAATTGACCGGAAACGATTATTACAACTAGTGAGAGAAAATCAG
CTGCAGTTAGATGAAAATGAGCTTCCTCACGCAGTTCACTTTCTAAATGAATCAGGAGTCCTTCTTCATT
TTCAAGACCCAGCACTGCAGTTAAGTGACTTGTACTTTGTGGAACCCAAGTGGCTTTGTAAAATCATGGC
ACAGATTTTGACAGTGAAAGTGGAAGGTTGTCCAAAACACCCTAAGGGAATTATTTCGCGTAGAGATGTG
GAAAAATTTCTTTCAAAAAAAAGGAAATTTCCAAAGAACTACATGTCACAGTATTTTAAGCTCCTAGAAA
AATTCCAGATTGCTTTGCCAATAGGAGAAGAATATTTGCTGGTTCCAAGCAGTTTGTCTGACCACAGGCC
TGTGATAGAGCTTCCCCATTGTGAGAACTCTGAAATTATCATCCGACTATATGAAATGCCTTATTTTCCA
ATGGGATTTTGGTCAAGATTAATCAATCGATTACTTGAGATTTCACCTTACATGCTTTCAGGGAGAGAAC
GAGCACTTCGCCCAAACAGAATGTATTGGCGACAAGGCATTTACTTAAATTGGTCTCCTGAAGCTTATTG
TCTGGTAGGATCTGAAGTCTTAGACAATCATCCAGAGAGTTTCTTAAAAATTACAGTTCCTTCTTGTAGA
AAAGGCTGTATTCTTTTGGGCCAAGTTGTGGACCACATTGATTCTCTCATGGAAGAATGGTTTCCTGGGT
TGCTGGAGATTGATATTTGTGGTGAAGGAGAAACTCTGTTGAAGAAATGGGCATTATATAGTTTTAATGA
TGGCGAAGAACATCAAAAAATCTTACTTGATGACTTGATGAAGAAAGCAGAGGAAGGAGATCTCTTAGTA
AATCCAGATCAACCAAGGCTCACCATTCCAATATCTCAGATTGCCCCTGACTTGATTTTGGCTGACCTGC
CTAGAAATATTATGTTGAATAATGATGAGTTGGAATTTGAACAAGCTCCAGAGTTTCTCCTAGGTGATGG
CAGTTTTGGATCAGTTTACCGAGCAGCCTATGAAGGAGAAGAAGTGGCTGTGAAGATTTTTAATAAACAT
ACATCACTCAGGCTGTTAAGACAAGAGCTTGTGGTGCTTTGCCACCTCCACCACCCCAGTTTGATATCTT
TGCTGGCAGCTGGGATTCGTCCCCGGATGTTGGTGATGGAGTTAGCCTCCAAGGGTTCCTTGGATCGCCT
GCTTCAGCAGGACAAAGCCAGCCTCACTAGAACCCTACAGCACAGGATCGCACTCCACGTAGCTGATGGT
TTGAGATACCTCCACTCAGCCATGATTATATACCGAGACCTGAAACCCCACAATGTGCTGCTTTTCACAC
TGTATCCCAATGCTGCCATCATCGCAAAGATTGCTGACTACGGCATTGCTCAGTACTGCTGTAGAATGGG
GATAAAAACATCAGAGGGCACACCAGGGTTTCGTGCACCTGAAGTTGCCAGAGGAAATGTCATTTATAAC
CAACAGGCTGATGTTTATTCATTTGGTTTACTACTCTATGACATTTTGACAACTGGAGGTAGAATAGTAG
AGGGTTTGAAGTTTCCAAATGAGTTTGATGAATTAGAAATACAAGGAAAATTACCTGATCCAGTTAAAGA
ATATGGTTGTGCCCCATGGCCTATGGTTGAGAAATTAATTAAACAGTGTTTGAAAGAAAATCCTCAAGAA
AGGCCTACTTCTGCCCAGGTCTTTGACATTTTGAATTCAGCTGAATTAGTCTGTCTGACGAGACGCATTT
TATTACCTAAAAACGTAATTGTTGAATGCATGGTTGCTACACATCACAACAGCAGGAATGCAAGCATTTG
GCTGGGCTGTGGGCACACCGACAGAGGACAGCTCTCATTTCTTGACTTAAATACTGAAGGATACACTTCT
GAGGAAGTTGCTGATAGTAGAATATTGTGCTTAGCCTTGGTGCATCTTCCTGTTGAAAAGGAAAGCTGGA
TTGTGTCTGGGACACAGTCTGGTACTCTCCTGGTCATCAATACCGAAGATGGGAAAAAGAGACATACCCT
AGAAAAGATGACTGATTCTGTCACTTGTTTGTATTGCAATTCCTTTTCCAAGCAAAGCAAACAAAAAAAT
TTTCTTTTGGTTGGAACCGCTGATGGCAAGTTAGCAATTTTTGAAGATAAGACTGTTAAGCTTAAAGGAG
CTGCTCCTTTGAAGATACTAAATATAGGAAATGTCAGTACTCCATTGATGTGTTTGAGTGAATCCACAAA
TTCAACGGAAAGAAATGTAATGTGGGGAGGATGTGGCACAAAGATTTTCTCCTTTTCTAATGATTTCACC
ATTCAGAAACTCATTGAGACAAGAACAAGCCAACTGTTTTCTTATGCAGCTTTCAGTGATTCCAACATCA
TAACAGTGGTGGTAGACACTGCTCTCTATATTGCTAAGCAAAATAGCCCTGTTGTGGAAGTGTGGGATAA
GAAAACTGAAAAACTCTGTGGACTAATAGACTGCGTGCACTTTTTAAGGGAGGTAATGGTAAAAGAAAAC
AAGGAATCAAAACACAAAATGTCTTATTCTGGGAGAGTGAAAACCCTCTGCCTTCAGAAGAACACTGCTC
TTTGGATAGGAACTGGAGGAGGCCATATTTTACTCCTGGATCTTTCAACTCGTCGACTTATACGTGTAAT
TTACAACTTTTGTAATTCGGTCAGAGTCATGATGACAGCACAGCTAGGAAGCCTTAAAAATGTCATGCTG
GTATTGGGCTACAACCGGAAAAATACTGAAGGTACACAAAAGCAGAAAGAGATACAATCTTGCTTGACCG
TTTGGGACATCAATCTTCCACATGAAGTGCAAAATTTAGAAAAACACATTGAAGTGAGAAAAGAATTAGC
TGAAAAAATGAGACGAACATCTGTTGAGTAAAAGGGCGAATTCGACCCAGCTTTCTTGTACAAAGTGGTG
ATCGGTACCTTAATTAATTAAGGTACCAGGTAAGTGTACCCAATTCGCCCTATAGTGAGTCGTATTACAA
TTCACTCGATCGCCCTTCCCAACAGTTGCGCAGCCTGAATGGCGAATGGAGATCCAATTTTTAAGTGTAT
AATGTGTTAAACTACTGATTCTAATTGTTTGTGTATTTTAGATTCACAGTCCCAAGGCTCATTTCAGGCC
CCTCAGTCCTCACAGTCTGTTCATGATCATAATCAGCCATACCACATTTGTAGAGGTTTTACTTGCTTTA
AAAAACCTCCCACACCTCCCCCTGAACCTGAAACATAAAATGAATGCAATTGTTGTTGTTAACTTGTTTA
TTGCAGCTTATAATGGTTACAAATAAAGCAATAGCATCACAAATTTCACAAATAAAGCATTTTTTTCACT
GCATTCTAGTTGTGGTTTGTCCAAACTCATCAATGTATCTTAACGCGTAAATTGTAAGCGTTAATATTTT
GTTAAAATTCGCGTTAAATTTTTGTTAAATCAGCTCATTTTTTAACCAATAGGCCGAAATCGGCAAAATC
CCTTATAAATCAAAAGAATAGACCGAGATAGGGT
[37 nt withheld, positions 5075-5111]
AAAGAACGTGGACTCCAACGTCAAAGG
[49 nt withheld, positions 5139-5187]
T
[91 nt withheld, positions 5189-5279]
G
[124 nt withheld, positions 5281-5404]
CAGGTGGCACTTTTCGGGGAAATGTGCGCGGAACCCCTATTTGTTTATTTTTCTAAATACATTCAAATAT
GTATCCGCTCATGAGACAATAACCCTGATAAATGCTTCAATAATATTGAAAAAGGAAGAATCCTGAGGCG
GAAAGAACCAGCTGTGGAATGTGTGTCAGTTAGGGTGTGGAAAGTCCCCAGGCTCCCCAGCAGGCAGAAG
TATGCAAAGCATGCATCTCAATTAGTCAGCAACCAGGTGTGGAAAGTCCCCAGGCTCCCCAGCAGGCAGA
AGTATGCAAAGCATGCATCTCAATTAGTCAGCAACCATAGTCCCGCCCCTAACTCCGCCCATCCCGCCCC
TAACTCCGCCCAGTTCCGCCCATTCTCCGCCCCATGGCTGACTAATTTTTTTTATTTATGCAGAGGCCGA
GGCCGCCTCGGCCTCTGAGCTATTCCAGAAGTAGTGAGGAGGCTTTTTTGGAGGCCTAGGCTTTTGCAAA
GATCGATCAAGAGACAGGATGAGGATCGTTTCGCATGATTGAACAAGATGGATTGCACGCAGGTTCTCCG
GCCGCTTGGGTGGAGAGGCTATTCGGCTATGACTGGGCACAACAGACAATCGGCTGCTCTGATGCCGCCG
TGTTCCGGCTGTCAGCGCAGGGGCGCCCGGTTCTTTTTGTCAAGACCGACCTGTCCGGTGCCCTGAATGA
ACTGCAAGACGAGGCAGCGCGGCTATCGTGGCTGGCCACGACGGGCGTTCCTTGCGCAGCTGTGCTCGAC
GTTGTCACTGAAGCGGGAAGGGACTGGCTGCTATTGGGCGAAGTGCCGGGGCAGGATCTCCTGTCATCTC
ACCTTGCTCCTGCCGAGAAAGTATCCATCATGGCTGATGCAATGCGGCGGCTGCATACGCTTGATCCGGC
TACCTGCCCATTCGACCACCAAGCGAAACATCGCATCGAGCGAGCACGTACTCGGATGGAAGCCGGTCTT
GTCGATCAGGATGATCTGGACGAAGAACATCAGGGGCTCGCGCCAGCCGAACTGTTCGCCAGGCTCAAGG
CGAGCATGCCCGACGGCGAGGATCTCGTCGTGACCCATGGCGATGCCTGCTTGCCGAATATCATGGTGGA
AAATGGCCGCTTTTCTGGATTCATCGACTGTGGCCGGCTGGGTGTGGCGGACCGCTATCAGGACATAGCG
TTGGCTACCCGTGATATTGCTGAAGAACTTGGCGGCGAATGGGCTGACCGCTTCCTCGTGCTTTACGGTA
TCGCCGCTCCCGATTCGCAGCGCATCGCCTTCTATCGCCTTCTTGACGAGTTCTTCTGAGCGGGACTCTG
GGGTTCGAAATGACCGACCAAGCGACGCCCAACCTGCCATCACGAGATTTCGATTCCACCGCCGCCTTCT
ATGAAAGGTTGGGCTTCGGAATCGTTTTCCGGGACGCCGGCTGGATGATCCTCCAGCGCGGGGATCTCAT
GCTGGAGTTCTTCGCCCACCCTAGGGGGAGGCTAACTGAAACACGGAAGGAGACAATACCGGAAGGAACC
CGCGCTATGACGGCAATAAAAAGACAGAATAAAACGCACGGTGTTGGGTCGTTTGTTCATAAACGCGGGG
TTCGGTCCCAGGGCTGGCACTCTGTCGATACCCCACCGAGACCCCATTGGGGCCAATACGCCCGCGTTTC
TTCCTTTTCCCCACCCCACCCCCCAAGTTCGGGTGAAGGCCCAGGGCTCGCAGCCAACGTCGGGGCGGCA
GGCCCTGCCATAGCCTCAGGTTACTCATATATACTTTAGATTGATTTAAAACTTCATTTTTAATTTAAAA
GGATCTAGGTGAAGATCCTTTTTGATAATCTCATGACCAAAATCCCTTAACGTGAGTTTTCGTTCCACTG
AGCGTCAGACCCCGTAGAAAAGATCAAAGGATCTTCTTGAGATCCTTTTTTTCTGCGCGTAATCTGCTGC
TTGCAAACAAAAAAACCACCGCTACCAGCGGTGGTTTGTTTGCCGGATCAAGAGCTACCAACTCTTTTTC
CGAAGGTAACTGGCTTCAGCAGAGCGCAGATACCAAATACTGTTCTTCTAGTGTAGCCGTAGTTAGGCCA
CCACTTCAAGAACTCTGTAGCACCGCCTACATACCTCGCTCTGCTAATCCTGTTACCAGTGGCTGCTGCC
AGTGGCGATAAGTCGTGTCTTACCGGGTTGGACTCAAGACGATAGTTACCGGATAAGGCGCAGCGGTCGG
GCTGAACGGGGGGTTCGTGCACACAGCCCAGCTTGGAGCGAACGACCTACACCGAACTGAGATACCTACA
GCGTGAGCTATGAGAAAGCGCCACGCTTCCCGAAGGGAGAAAGGCGGACAGGTATCCGGTAAGCGGCAGG
GTCGGAACAGGAGAGCGCACGAGGGAGCTTCCAGGGGGAAACGCCTGGTATCTTTATAGTCCTGTCGGGT
TTCGCCACCTCTGACTTGAGCGTCGATTTTTGTGATGCTCGTCAGGGGGGCGGAGCCTATGGAAAAACGC
CAGCAACGCGGCCTTTTTACGGTTCCTGGCCTTTTGCTGGCCTTTTGCTCACATGTTCTTTCCTGCGTTA
TCCCCTGA
Features (pLannotate 1.2.2; 24 found; start..end, strand, type, name):
      1..24      +  rep_origin     RSF ori (fragment): Plasmids containing the RSF 1030 origin of replication can be propagated in E. coli cells that contain additional plasmids with compatible origins.
     92..395     +  enhancer       CMV enhancer: human cytomegalovirus immediate early enhancer
    396..599     +  promoter       CMV promoter: human cytomegalovirus (CMV) immediate early promoter
    645..663     +  promoter       T3 promoter: promoter for bacteriophage T3 RNA polymerase
    676..699     +  misc_feature   MCS (fragment): pBluescript multiple cloning site
    704..733     +  CDS            3xMyc (fragment): 3 tandem Myc epitope tags
    749..778     +  CDS            3xMyc (fragment): 3 tandem Myc epitope tags
    778..797     +  misc_feature   MCS (fragment): pBluescript multiple cloning site
    797..821     +  protein_bind   attB1: mutant version of attB; recombination site for the Gateway® BP reaction BP Clonase™
    833..4438    +  CDS            LRRK2 (fragment): LRRK2_HUMAN - Also known as PARK8. Experimental evidence at protein level: Swiss-Prot protein existence level 1. Serine/threonine-protein kinase which phosphorylates a broad range of proteins involved in multiple processes such as neuronal plasticity, autophagy, and vesicle trafficking (PubMed:20949042, PubMed:22012985, PubMed:26824392, PubMed:29125462, PubMed:28720718, PubMed:29127255, PubMed:30398148, PubMed:29212815, PubMed:30635421, PubMed:21850687, PubMed:23395371, PubMed:17114044, PubMed:24687852, PubMed:26014385, PubMed:25201882). Is a key regulator of RAB GTPases by regulating the GTP/
   4455..4479    -  protein_bind   attB2: mutant version of attB; recombination site for the Gateway® BP reaction BP Clonase™
   4529..4547    -  promoter       T7 promoter: promoter for bacteriophage T7 RNA polymerase
   4557..4596    +  CDS            lacZα (fragment): LacZα fragment of β-galactosidase; lacZ fragment
   4606..4661    +  intron         small t intron (fragment): SV40 (simian virus 40) small t antigen intron
   4661..4798    +  CDS            large T antigen (fragment): large T antigen from SV40 (simian virus 40)
   4821..4942    +  polyA_signal   SV40 poly(A) signal: SV40 polyadenylation signal
   4976..5404    -  rep_origin     f1 ori (sequence partly withheld): f1 bacteriophage origin of replication; arrow indicates direction of (+) strand synthesis
   5431..5533    +  promoter       AmpR promoter: bla
   5537..5894    +  promoter       SV40 promoter: SV40 enhancer and early promoter
   5929..6723    +  CDS            NeoR/KanR: aminoglycoside phosphotransferase from Tn5; aph(3')-II (or nptII); confers resistance to neomycin, kanamycin, and G418 (Geneticin®)
   6744..6896    +  CDS            ble (fragment): BLE_KLEPN - Experimental evidence at protein level: Swiss-Prot protein existence level 1. Binding protein with a strong affinity to the bleomycin family of antibiotics. Binds to CL990; an antimitotic-antibiotic compound. From Klebsiella pneumoniae.
   6955..7002    +  polyA_signal   HSV TK poly(A) signal: herpes simplex virus thymidine kinase polyadenylation signal (Cole and Stacy, 1985)
   7093..7109    -  polyA_signal   bGH poly(A) signal (fragment): bovine growth hormone polyadenylation signal
   7331..7919    +  rep_origin     ori: high-copy-number ColE1/pMB1/pBR322/pUC origin of replication
