[The description below was written by a language model from this plasmid's Addgene catalogue record and pLannotate feature annotations shown in this document.]
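Description:
2XMyc-LRRK2-RCKW is a mammalian expression plasmid built on a modified pCMV-Tag 3B backbone and carries a truncated form of human LRRK2, the Parkinson disease-associated leucine-rich repeat kinase 2. The insert encodes only the ROC, COR, kinase and WD40 domains (amino acids 1328-2527; about 3.6 kb), leaving out the N-terminal portion of the protein. The sequenced record is about 8.0 kb. According to the depositor, a second Myc epitope was added to the original single-Myc vector, and this 2XMyc vector was then converted to a Gateway destination vector. LRRK2 was introduced by Gateway recombination, although the catalogue field lists restriction enzyme cloning. The feature table supports the Gateway account: two Myc-tag segments lie upstream of an attB1 site, followed by the LRRK2 coding fragment and an attB2 site.

Expression is driven by the human CMV immediate early enhancer and promoter and is terminated by an SV40 polyadenylation signal, giving an N-terminally double-Myc-tagged protein for detection or immunoprecipitation. T3 and T7 phage promoters flank the cloning region. In E. coli the plasmid replicates from a high-copy ColE1/pUC-type origin, and an f1 origin is also present. A single NeoR/KanR gene sits behind tandem bacterial (bla) and SV40 early promoters and ends with an HSV TK polyadenylation signal. It confers kanamycin resistance in bacteria and can confer G418 resistance in mammalian cells. Other short annotated fragments appear to be backbone remnants or partial matches.

The associated publication concerns LRRK2 dimerization and intramolecular autophosphorylation, so this domain-truncation construct is suited to asking how the catalytic C-terminal half of LRRK2 contributes to those properties in transfected cells.
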