Addgene plasmid #25064: 2XMyc-LRRK2-RCKW
Depositing lab: Mark Cookson. Publication: The Parkinson Disease-associated Leucine-rich Repeat Kinase 2 (LRRK2) Is a Dimer That Undergoes Intramolecular Autophosphorylation. . J Biol Chem. 2008 Jun 13;283(24):16906-14. 10.1074/jbc.M708718200 PubMed 18397888.
Backbone
  Vector backbone: pCMV-Tag 3B
  Backbone manufacturer: Cookson Lab
  Backbone size w/o insert (bp): 4300
  Vector type: Mammalian Expression
Growth in bacteria
  Bacterial resistance: Kanamycin, 50 μg/mL
  Growth temperature: 37°C
  Growth strain: DH5alpha
  Copy number: High Copy
Gene/Insert
  Gene/Insert name: LRRK2
  Species: H. sapiens (human)
  Insert size (bp): 3597
  Mutation: Contains only the ROC-COR-Kinase-WD40 domains aa 1328-2527
  Entrez Gene: LRRK2 (a.k.a. AURA17, DARDARIN, PARK8, RIPK7, ROCO2)
  Tag / fusion protein: 2XMyc (N terminal on insert)
  Cloning method: Restriction Enzyme
  Sequencing primers: 5′ CMV-F; 3′ SV40pA-R
Terms and licenses: Academic/Nonprofit Terms; Industry Terms: Not Available to Industry
Depositor comments: An additional Myc tag has been added to the original vector. The 2XMyc vector was adapted to the invitrogen gateway system by insertion of a gateway cloning cassette. LRRK2 was cloned by gateway recombination.
How to cite: 2XMyc-LRRK2-RCKW was a gift from Mark Cookson (Addgene plasmid # 25064 ; http://n2t.net/addgene:25064 ; RRID:Addgene_25064)
