>Addgene plasmid #25064 | 2XMyc-LRRK2-RCKW | addgene partial sequence | sequence record 31032 | 25064 with SV40pA-R
TAACAACAACAATTGCATTCATTTTATGTTTCAGGTTCAGGGGGAGGTGTGGGAGGTTTTTTAAAGCAAG
TAAAACCTCTACAAATGTGGTATGGCTGATTATGATCATGAACAGACTGTGAGGACTGAGGGGCCTGAAA
TGAGCCTTGGGACTGTGAATCTAAAATACACAAACAATTAGAATCAGTAGTTTAACACATTATACACTTA
AAAATTGGATCTCCATTCGCCATTCAGGCTGCGCAACTGTTGGGAAGGGCGATCGAGTGAATTGTAATAC
GACTCACTATAGGGCGAATTGGGTACACTTACCTGGTACCTTAATTAATTAAGGTACCGATCACCACTTT
GTACAAGAAAGCTGGGTCGAATTCGCCCTTTTACTCAACAGATGTTCGTCTCATTTTTTCAGCTAATTCT
TTTCTCACTTCAATGTGTTTTTCTAAATTTTGCACTTCATGTGGAAGATTGATGTCCCAAACGGTCAAGC
AAGATTGTATCTCTTTCTGCTTTTGTGTACCTTCAGTATTTTTCCGGTTGTAGCCCAATACCAGCATGAC
ATTTTTAAGGCTTCCTAGCTGTGCTGTCATCATGACTCTGACCGAATTACAAAAGTTGTAAATTACACGT
ATAAGTCGACGAGTTGAAAGATCCAGGAGTAAAATATGGCCTCCTCCAGTTCCTATCCAAAGAGCAGTGT
TCTTCTGAAGGCAGAGGGTTTTCACTCTCCCAGAATAAGACATTTTGTGTTTTGATTCCTTGTTTTCTTT
TACCATTACCTCCCTTAAAAAGTGCACGCAGTCTATTAGTCCACAGAGTTTTTCAGTTTTCTTATCCCAC
ACTTCCACAACAGGCTATTT
