>Addgene plasmid #25064 | 2XMyc-LRRK2-RCKW | addgene partial sequence | sequence record 31033 | 25064 with CMV-F
AGTGAACCGTCAGATCCGCTAGCGATTACGCCAAGCTCGAAATTAACCCTCACTAAAGGGAACAAAAGCT
GGAGCTCCACCGCGGTGGCGGCCGCCATGGAGCAGAAACTCATCTCTGAAGAGGATCTGAGCCCGGGCGG
ATCCGAGCAGAAACTCATCTCTGAAGAGGATCTGCTGCAGGAATTCGATATCACAAGTTTGTACAAAAAA
GCAGGCTCCGAATTCGCCCTTATGAAGGCTGTGCCTTATAACCGAATGAAACTTATGATTGTGGGAAATA
CTGGGAGTGGTAAAACCACCTTATTGCAGCAATTAATGAAAACCAAGAAATCAGATCTTGGAATGCAAAG
TGCCACAGTTGGCATAGATGTGAAAGACTGGCCTATCCAAATAAGAGACAAAAGAAAGAGAGATCTCGTC
CTAAATGTGTGGGATTTTGCAGGTCGTGAGGAATTCTATAGTACTCATCCCCATTTTATGACGCAGCGAG
CATTGTACCTTGCTGTCTATGACCTCAGCAAGGGACAGGCTGAAGTTGATGCCATGAAGCCTTGGCTCTT
CAATATAAAGGCTCGCGCTTCTTCTTCCCCTGTGATTCTCGTTGGCACACATTTGGATGTTTCTGATGAG
AAGCAACGCAAAGCCTGCATGAGTAAAATCACCAAGGAACTCCTGAATAAGCGAGGGTTCCCTGCCATAC
GAGATTACCACTTTGTGAATGCCACCGAGGAATCTGATGCTTTGGCAAAACTTCGGAAAACCATCATAAA
CGAGAGCCTTAATTTCAAGATCCGAGATCAGCTTGTTGTTGGACAGCTGATTCCAGACTGCTATGTAGAA
CTTGAAAAAATCATTTTATCGGAGCGTAAAAATGTGCCAATTGAATT
